>Addgene plasmid #110037 | pHH0103_GTF2F1_TFIIF | addgene full sequence | sequence record 215952 | Addgene NGS Result
TTGACAATTAATCATCGGCTCGTATAATGTGTGGAATTGTGAGCGGATAACAATTTCACACAGGAAACAG
CCAGTCCGTTTAGGTGTTTTCACGAGCACTTCACCAACAAGGACCATAGATTATGAAAATCGAAGAACAC
CATCACCATCACCATTCCAGCGGTAAGCTTATGTCCCCTATACTAGGTTATTGGAAAATTAAGGGCCTTG
TGCAACCCACTCGACTTCTTTTGGAATATCTTGAAGAAAAATATGAAGAGCATTTGTATGAGCGCGATGA
AGGTGATAAATGGCGAAACAAAAAGTTTGAATTGGGTTTGGAGTTTCCCAATCTTCCTTATTATATTGAT
GGTGATGTTAAATTAACACAGTCTATGGCCATCATACGTTATATAGCTGACAAGCACAACATGTTGGGTG
GTTGTCCAAAAGAGCGTGCAGAGATTTCAATGCTTGAAGGAGCGGTTTTGGATATTAGATACGGTGTTTC
GAGAATTGCATATAGTAAAGACTTTGAAACTCTCAAAGTTGATTTTCTTAGCAAGCTACCTGAAATGCTG
AAAATGTTCGAAGATCGTTTATGTCATAAAACATATTTAAATGGTGATCATGTAACCCATCCTGACTTCA
TGTTGTATGACGCTCTTGATGTTGTTTTATACATGGACCCAATGTGCCTGGATGCGTTCCCAAAATTAGT
TTGTTTTAAAAAACGTATTGAAGCTATCCCACAAATTGATAAGTACTTGAAATCCAGCAAGTATATAGCA
TGGCCTTTGCAGGGCTGGCAAGCCACGTTTGGTGGTGGCGACCATCCTCCAAAATCGGATCTGGAAGTTC
TGTTCCAGGGGCCCCTGTCCAGCGGTCTGGTTCCGCGTGGTTCCGGTACCGCGGCCCAGCCGGCCAGTGG
CGATGTGCAGGTTACCGAAGACGCGGTTCGTCGCTATCTGACGCGTAAACCGATGACCACGAAAGATCTG
CTGAAAAAATTCCAAACCAAGAAAACCGGTCTGAGCTCTGAACAGACCGTCAACGTGCTGGCCCAAATTC
TGAAACGTCTGAACCCGGAACGCAAAATGATCAATGACAAAATGCATTTCAGCCTGAAAGAAGCGGCCGC
ATA
[142 nt withheld, positions 1124-1265]
C
[98 nt withheld, positions 1267-1364]
AGTTTGTACTGGTGACGAAACTCAGTGTCTAGCTAGAGTGGC
[149 nt withheld, positions 1407-1555]
T
[41 nt withheld, positions 1557-1597]
T
[62 nt withheld, positions 1599-1660]
A
[35 nt withheld, positions 1662-1696]
CCTCCCTCAATCGGTTGAATGTCGCCCTTTTGTCTTTGGCGCTGGTAAACCATATGAA
[86 nt withheld, positions 1755-1840]
T
[54 nt withheld, positions 1842-1895]
CTAGCGCCGCCCTATACCTTGTCTGCCTCCCCGCGTTGCGTCGCGGTGCATGGAGCCGGGCCACCTCGAC
CTGAATGGAAGCCGGCGGCACCTCGCTAACGGATTCACCACTCCAAGAATTGGAGCCAATCAATTCTTGC
GGAGAACTGTGAATGCGCAAACCAACCCTTGGCAGAACATATCCATCGCGTCCGCCATCTCCAGCAGCCG
CACGCGGCGCATCTCGGGCAGCGTTGGGTCCTGGCCACGGGTGCGCATGATCGTGCTCCTGTCGTTGAGG
ACCCGGCTAGGCTGGCGGGGTTGCCTTACTGGTTAGCAGAATGAATCACCGATACGCGAGCGAACGTGAA
GCGACTGCTGCTGCAAAACGTCTGCGACCTGAGCAACAACATGAATGGTCTTCGGTTTCCGTGTTTCGTA
AAGTCTGGAAACGCGGAAGTCAGCGCCCTGCACCATTATGTTCCGGATCTGCATCGCAGGATGCTGCTGG
CTACCCTGTGGAACACCTACATCTGTATTAACGAAGCGCTGGCATTGACCCTGAGTGATTTTTCTCTGGT
CCCGCCGCATCCATACCGCCAGTTGTTTACCCTCACAACGTTCCAGTAACCGGGCATGTTCATCATCAGT
AACCCGTATCGTGAGCATCCTCTCTCGTTTCATCGGTATCATTACCCCCATGAACAGAAATCCCCCTTAC
ACGGAGGCATCAGTGACCAAACAGGAAAAAACCGCCCTTAACATGGCCCGCTTTATCAGAAGCCAGACAT
TAACGCTTCTGGAGAAACTCAACGAGCTGGACGCGGATGAACAGGCAGACATCTGTGAATCGCTTCACGA
CCACGCTGATGAGCTTTACCGCAGGATCCGCGAAATTGTAAGCGTTAATATTTTGTTAAAATTCGCGTTA
AATTTTTGTTAAATCAGCTCATTTTTTAACCAATAGGCCGAAATCGGCAAAATCCCTTATAAATCAAAAG
AATAGACCGAGATAGGGT
[37 nt withheld, positions 2894-2930]
AAAGAACGTGGACTCCAACGTCAAAGG
[49 nt withheld, positions 2958-3006]
T
[91 nt withheld, positions 3008-3098]
G
[124 nt withheld, positions 3100-3223]
CGCGGATCCTGCCTCGCGCGTTTCGGTGATGACGGTGAAAACCTCTGACACATGCAGCTCCCGGAGACGG
TCACAGCTTGTCTGTAAGCGGATGCCGGGAGCAGACAAGCCCGTCAGGGCGCGTCAGCGGGTGTTGGCGG
GTGTCGGGGCGCAGCCATGACCCAGTCACGTAGCGATAGCGGAGTGTATACTGGCTTAACTATGCGGCAT
CAGAGCAGATTGTACTGAGAGTGCACCATATGCGGTGTGAAATACCGCACAGATGCGTAAGGAGAAAATA
CCGCATCAGGCGCTCTTCCGCTTCCTCGCTCACTGACTCGCTGCGCTCGGTCGTTCGGCTGCGGCGAGCG
GTATCAGCTCACTCAAAGGCGGTAATACGGTTATCCACAGAATCAGGGGATAACGCAGGAAAGAACATGT
GAGCAAAAGGCCAGCAAAAGGCCAGGAACCGTAAAAAGGCCGCGTTGCTGGCGTTTTTCCATAGGCTCCG
CCCCCCTGACGAGCATCACAAAAATCGACGCTCAAGTCAGAGGTGGCGAAACCCGACAGGACTATAAAGA
TACCAGGGTTTCCCCCTGGAAGCTCCCTCGTGCGCTCTCCTGTTCCGACCCTGCCGCTTACCGGATACCT
GTCCGCCTTTCTCCCTTCGGGAAGCGTGGCGCTTTCTCATAGCTCACGCTGTAGGTATCTCAGTTCGGTG
TAGGTCGTTCGCTCCAAGCTGGGCTGTGTGCACGAACCCCCCGTTCAGCCCGACCGCTGCGCCTTATCCG
GTAACTATCGTCTTGAGTCCAACCCGGTAAGACACGACTTATCGCCACTGGCAGCAGCCACTGGTAACAG
GATTAGCAGAGCGAGGTATGTAGGCGGTGCTACAGAGTTCTTGAAGTGGTGGCCTAACTACGGCTACACT
AGAAGGACAGTATTTGGTATCTGCGCTCTGCTGAAGCCAGTTACCTTCGGAAAAAGAGTTGGTAGCTCTT
GATCCGGCAAACAAACCACCGCTGGTAGCGGTGGTTTTTTTGTTTGCAAGCAGCAGATTACGCGCAGAAA
AAAAGGATCTCAAGAAGATCCTTTGATCTTTTCTACGGGGTCTGACGCTCAGTGGAACGAAAACTCACGT
TAAGGGATTTTGGTCATGAGATTATCAAAAAGGATCTTCACCTAGATCCTTTTAAATTAAAAATGAAGTT
TTAAATCAATCTAAAGTATATATGAGTAAACTTGGTCTGACAGTTACCAATGCTTAATCAGTGAGGCACC
TATCTCAGCGATCTGTCTATTTCGTTCATCCATAGTTGCCTGACTCCCCGTCGTGTAGATAACTACGATA
CGGGAGGGCTTACCATCTGGCCCCAGTGCTGCAATGATACCGCGAGACCCACGCTCACCGGCTCCAGATT
TATCAGCAATAAACCAGCCAGCCGGAAGGGCCGAGCGCAGAAGTGGTCCTGCAACTTTATCCGCCTCCAT
CCAGTCTATTAATTGTTGCCGGGAAGCTAGAGTAAGTAGTTCGCCAGTTAATAGTTTGCGCAACGTTGTT
GCCATTGCTGCAGGCATCGTGGTGTCACGCTCGTCGTTTGGTATGGCTTCATTCAGCTCCGGTTCCCAAC
GATCAAGGCGAGTTACATGATCCCCCATGTTGTGCAAAAAAGCGGTTAGCTCCTTCGGTCCTCCGATCGT
TGTCAGAAGTAAGTTGGCCGCAGTGTTATCACTCATGGTTATGGCAGCACTGCATAATTCTCTTACTGTC
ATGCCATCCGTAAGATGCTTTTCTGTGACTGGTGAGTACTCAACCAAGTCATTCTGAGAATAGTGTATGC
GGCGACCGAGTTGCTCTTGCCCGGCGTCAACACGGGATAATACCGCGCCACATAGCAGAACTTTAAAAGT
GCTCATCATTGGAAAACGTTCTTCGGGGCGAAAACTCTCAAGGATCTTACCGCTGTTGAGATCCAGTTCG
ATGTAACCCACTCGTGCACCCAACTGATCTTCAGCATCTTTTACTTTCACCAGCGTTTCTGGGTGAGCAA
AAACAGGAAGGCAAAATGCCGCAAAAAAGGGAATAAGGGCGACACGGAAATGTTGAATACTCATACTCTT
CCTTTTTCAATATTATTGAAGCATTTATCAGGGTTATTGTCTCATGAGCGGATACATATTTGAATGTATT
TAGAAAAATAAACAAATAGGGGTTCCGCGCACATTTCCCCGAAAAGTGCCACCTGACGTCTAAGAAACCA
TTATTATCATGACATTAACCTATAAAAATAGGCGTATCACGAGGCCCTTTCGTCTTCAAGAATTCCCGAC
ACCATCGAATGGTGCAAAACCTTTCGCGGTATGGCATGATAGCGCCCGGAAGAGAGTCAATTCAGGGTGG
TGAATGTGAAACCAGTAACGTTATACGATGTCGCAGAGTATGCCGGTGTCTCTTATCAGACCGTTTCCCG
CGTGGTGAACCAGGCCAGCCACGTTTCTGCGAAAACGCGGGAAAAAGTGGAAGCGGCGATGGCGGAGCTG
AATTACATTCCCAACCGCGTGGCACAACAACTGGCGGGCAAACAGTCGTTGCTGATTGGCGTTGCCACCT
CCAGTCTGGCCCTGCACGCGCCGTCGCAAATTGTCGCGGCGATTAAATCTCGCGCCGATCAACTGGGTGC
CAGCGTGGTGGTGTCGATGGTAGAACGAAGCGGCGTCGAAGCCTGTAAAGCGGCGGTGCACAATCTTCTC
GCGCAACGCGTCAGTGGGCTGATCATTAACTATCCGCTGGATGACCAGGATGCCATTGCTGTGGAAGCTG
CCTGCACTAATGTTCCGGCGTTATTTCTTGATGTCTCTGACCAGACACCCATCAACAGTATTATTTTCTC
CCATGAAGACGGTACGCGACTGGGCGTGGAGCATCTGGTCGCATTGGGTCACCAGCAAATCGCGCTGTTA
GCGGGCCCATTAAGTTCTGTCTCGGCGCGTCTGCGTCTGGCTGGCTGGCATAAATATCTCACTCGCAATC
AAATTCAGCCGATAGCGGAACGGGAAGGCGACTGGAGTGCCATGTCCGGTTTTCAACAAACCATGCAAAT
GCTGAATGAGGGCATCGTTCCCACTGCGATGCTGGTTGCCAACGATCAGATGGCGCTGGGCGCAATGCGC
GCCATTACCGAGTCCGGGCTGCGCGTTGGTGCGGATATCTCGGTAGTGGGATACGACGATACCGAAGACA
GCTCATGTTATATCCCGCCGTTAACCACCATCAAACAGGATTTTCGCCTGCTGGGGCAAACCAGCGTGGA
CCGCTTGCTGCAACTCTCTCAGGGCCAGGCGGTGAAGGGCAATCAGCTGTTGCCCGTCTCACTGGTGAAA
AGAAAAACCACCCTGGCGCCCAATACGCAAACCGCCTCTCCCCGCGCGTTGGCCGATTCATTAATGCAGC
TGGCACGACAGGTTTCCCGACTGGAAAGCGGGCAGTGAGCGCAACGCAATTAATGTAAGTTAGCTCACTC
ATTAGGCACAATTCTCATGTTTGACAGCTTATCATCGACTGCACGGTGCACCAATGCTTCTGGCGTCAGG
CAGCCATCGGAAGCTGTGGTATGGCTGTGCAGGTCGTAAATCACTGCATAATTCGTGTCGCTCAAGGCGC
ACTCCCGTTCTGGATAATGTTTTTTGCGCCGACATCATAACGGTTCTGGCAAATATTCTGAAATGAGCTG
Features (pLannotate 1.2.2; 21 found; start..end, strand, type, name):
      1..29      +  promoter       tac promoter: strong E. coli promoter; hybrid between the trp and lac UV5 promoters
     37..53      +  protein_bind   lac operator: The lac repressor binds to the lac operator to inhibit transcription in E. coli. This inhibition can be relieved by adding lactose or isopropyl-β-D-thiogalactopyranoside (IPTG). lac repressor encoded by lacI
    138..155     +  CDS            6xHis: 6xHis affinity tag
    171..824     +  CDS            GST26_SCHJA: Experimental evidence at protein level: Swiss-Prot protein existence level 1. GST isoenzymes appear to play a central role in the parasite detoxification system. Other functions are also suspected including a role in increasing the solubility of haematin in the parasite gut. From Schistosoma japonicum (Blood fluke).
    900..1112    +  CDS            Gtf2f1 (fragment): T2FA_MOUSE - Experimental evidence at protein level: Swiss-Prot protein existence level 1. TFIIF is a general transcription initiation factor that binds to RNA polymerase II and helps to recruit it to the initiation complex in collaboration with TFIIB. It promotes transcription elongation (By similarity). From Mus musculus (Mouse).
   1128..1175    +  terminator     fd terminator (sequence withheld): central terminator from bacteriophage fd (Otsuka and Kunisawa, 1982)
   1180..1392    +  CDS            M13 gene III (fragment) (sequence partly withheld): pIII; III; minor coat protein
   1407..1877    +  CDS            M13 gene III (fragment) (sequence partly withheld): pIII; III; minor coat protein
   1899..1969    +  CDS            TcR (fragment): tetracycline efflux protein; tet; confers resistance to tetracycline
   2211..2591    -  CDS            YPB1_ECOLX: Protein predicted: Swiss-Prot protein existence level 4. From Escherichia coli.
   2608..2759    +  CDS            rop (fragment): Rop protein, which maintains plasmids at low copy number; rop
   2795..3223    -  rep_origin     f1 ori (sequence partly withheld): f1 bacteriophage origin of replication; arrow indicates direction of (+) strand synthesis
   3232..3271    +  CDS            rop (fragment): Rop protein, which maintains plasmids at low copy number; rop
   3373..3513    +  misc_feature   bom: basis of mobility region from pBR322
   3699..4286    -  rep_origin     ori: high-copy-number ColE1/pMB1/pBR322/pUC origin of replication
   4457..5317    -  CDS            AmpR: β-lactamase; bla; confers resistance to ampicillin, carbenicillin, and related antibiotics
   5318..5422    -  promoter       AmpR promoter: bla
   5531..5608    +  promoter       lacIq promoter: lacI (mutant); In the lacIq allele, a single base change in the promoter boosts expression of the lacI gene about 10-fold.
   5609..6691    +  CDS            lacI: lac repressor; lacI; The lac repressor binds to the lac operator to inhibit transcription in E. coli. This inhibition can be relieved by adding lactose or isopropyl-β-D-thiogalactopyranoside (IPTG).
   6704..6725    +  protein_bind   CAP binding site: CAP binding activates transcription in the presence of cAMP. E. coli catabolite activator protein
   6744..6761    +  promoter       tet promoter (fragment): E. coli promoter for tetracycline efflux protein gene
