[The description below was written by a language model from this plasmid's Addgene catalogue record and pLannotate feature annotations shown in this document.]
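Description:
pHH0103_GTF2F1_TFIIF is a 6,933 nt bacterial expression plasmid built on the pHH0103 backbone for producing and purifying a domain of the human general transcription factor GTF2F1 (the RAP74 subunit of TFIIF) in E. coli. It is maintained through a ColE1/pBR322-type origin with the pBR322 bom region and selected with ampicillin via the β-lactamase gene and its own promoter. The catalogue lists it as low copy, although only fragments of rop are annotated, one on each side of an f1 phage origin that appears to interrupt that gene. The f1 origin, two fragments of M13 gene III, and remnants of the tetracycline resistance gene and its promoter suggest the backbone descends from a phagemid-type vector. The gene III fragments lie downstream of the terminator and are not part of the expressed product.

The expression cassette is driven by the strong hybrid tac promoter under control of a lac operator, and the plasmid carries lacI under the lacIq promoter. This supplies abundant repressor, so transcription stays off until it is induced with IPTG. The open reading frame begins with a 6xHis tag followed by Schistosoma japonicum glutathione S-transferase, then a short GTF2F1 segment of about 210 nt inserted between SfiI and NotI sites, and it ends at the bacteriophage fd terminator. The annotation tool matched this segment to the mouse orthologue, but the catalogue records the insert as human. Only a fragment of the protein is present, not the full-length factor, and the record does not state its exact boundaries.

The dual His/GST fusion allows affinity purification on nickel or glutathione resins. The associated publication surveyed ligands for peptide recognition modules, which is consistent with using the purified domain as a target in peptide-binding studies.
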