Addgene plasmid #110037: pHH0103_GTF2F1_TFIIF
Purpose: Protein expression and purification of GTF2F1_TFIIF
Depositing lab: Sachdev Sidhu. Depositing organization: University of Toronto. Publication: Large-scale survey and database of high affinity ligands for peptide recognition modules. Teyra J, Kelil A, Jain S, Helmy M, Jajodia R, Hooda Y, Gu J, D'Cruz AA, Nicholson SE, Min J, Sudol M, Kim PM, Bader GD, Sidhu SS. Mol Syst Biol. 2020 Dec;16(12):e9310. doi: 10.15252/msb.20199310. PubMed 33438817.
Backbone
  Vector backbone: pHH0103
  Vector type: Bacterial Expression
Growth in bacteria
  Bacterial resistance: Ampicillin, 100 μg/mL
  Growth temperature: 37°C
  Growth strain: DH5alpha
  Copy number: Low Copy
Gene/Insert
  Gene/Insert name: GTF2F1_TFIIF
  Species: H. sapiens (human)
  Entrez Gene: GTF2F1 (a.k.a. BTF4, RAP74, TF2F1, TFIIF)
  Cloning method: Restriction Enzyme; 5′ cloning site Sfi1 (unknown if destroyed); 3′ cloning site Not1 (unknown if destroyed)
Terms and licenses: Academic/Nonprofit Terms; Industry Terms: Not Available to Industry
How to cite: pHH0103_GTF2F1_TFIIF was a gift from Sachdev Sidhu (Addgene plasmid # 110037 ; http://n2t.net/addgene:110037 ; RRID:Addgene_110037)
