>Addgene plasmid #110037 | pHH0103_GTF2F1_TFIIF | depositor partial sequence | sequence record 206989 | pHH0103_GTF2F1_TFIIF sequence 228 bps
GGCCCAGCCGGCCAGTGGCGATGTGCAGGTTACCGAAGACGCGGTTCGTCGCTATCTGACGCGTAAACCG
ATGACCACGAAAGATCTGCTGAAAAAATTCCAAACCAAGAAAACCGGTCTGAGCTCTGAACAGACCGTCA
ACGTGCTGGCCCAAATTCTGAAACGTCTGAACCCGGAACGCAAAATGATCAATGACAAAATGCATTTCAG
CCTGAAAGAAGCGGCCGC
